Addgene plasmid #79968: pMA7-SacB
Purpose: TM-MAGE strain
Depositing lab: Morten Sommer. Depositing organization: Danmarks Tekniske Universitet. Publication: Transient overexpression of DNA adenine methylase enables efficient and mobile genome engineering with reduced off-target effects. Lennen RM, Nilsson Wallin AI, Pedersen M, Bonde M, Luo H, Herrgard MJ, Sommer MO. Nucleic Acids Res. 2016 Feb 29;44(4):e36. doi: 10.1093/nar/gkv1090. Epub 2015 Oct 22. PubMed 26496947.
Backbone
  Vector backbone: pBAD24
  Backbone size w/o insert (bp): 4542
  Total vector size (bp): 7337
  Vector type: Bacterial Expression, Synthetic Biology
Growth in bacteria
  Bacterial resistance: Ampicillin, 100 μg/mL
  Growth temperature: 37°C
  Growth strain: DH5alpha
  Copy number: Low Copy
Gene/Insert 1
  Gene/Insert name: Lambda Red recombinase beta subunit (alt name: beta)
  Species: Escherichia coli (EcNR1)
  Promoter: pBAD
  Cloning method: Ligation Independent Cloning
  Sequencing primers: 5′ GTAACAAAGCGGGACCAAAG
Gene/Insert 2
  Gene/Insert name: DNA adenine methylase (alt name: dam)
  Species: Escherichia coli K-12 MG1655
  Promoter: pBAD
  Cloning method: Ligation Independent Cloning
  Sequencing primers: 5′ ACGACTTATTGCCGCTCTGT
Gene/Insert 3
  Gene/Insert name: Levansucrase (alt name: sacB)
  Species: Escherichia coli (DA16543)
  Cloning method: Gibson Cloning
  Sequencing primers: 5′ TACTTTGGCGTCACCCCTTA
Terms and licenses: Academic/Nonprofit Terms; Industry Terms: Not Available to Industry
How to cite: pMA7-SacB was a gift from Morten Sommer (Addgene plasmid # 79968 ; http://n2t.net/addgene:79968 ; RRID:Addgene_79968)
