[The description below was written by a language model from this plasmid's Addgene catalogue record and pLannotate feature annotations shown in this document.]
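Description:
pMA7-SacB is a 7,337 bp bacterial expression plasmid built on the arabinose-inducible pBAD24 backbone and intended for recombineering in Escherichia coli, specifically the transient-mutator form of multiplex automated genome engineering (TM-MAGE). It is maintained through a ColE1/pMB1-type origin and selected with ampicillin via the bla gene and its native promoter. The catalogue lists it as low copy, although the annotation tool labels the origin generically as a high-copy family member. Only remnants of rop, bom, the tetracycline resistance gene and its promoter, and the f1 origin are detected, consistent with the pBR322-derived ancestry of the backbone.

The payload is a two-gene cassette downstream of the araBAD promoter, with the divergently transcribed araC regulator providing arabinose control. The first gene encodes the lambda Red Beta protein, a single-stranded DNA annealing recombinase that pairs mutagenic oligonucleotides with their complementary genomic targets. The second encodes E. coli K-12 DNA adenine methylase (dam), which methylates GATC sites and functions in post-replication mismatch repair. The associated publication title indicates that transient overexpression of dam gives efficient and mobile genome engineering with reduced off-target effects, avoiding reliance on a dedicated engineered host strain. The rrnB T1 and T2 terminators follow the cassette across the plasmid's numbering origin.

A separate sacB cassette, with a fragment of its own promoter and control region, encodes levansucrase. This makes cells sucrose-sensitive, a negative selection marker plausibly used to cure the plasmid once editing is complete. The annotation attributes sacB to Bacillus subtilis, whereas the catalogue names an E. coli strain, presumably the cloning source.
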