Features (pLannotate 1.2.2; 17 found; start..end, strand, type, name):
     52..167     +  ncRNA          5S rRNA: Accession: RF00001 - 5S ribosomal RNA
    171..257     +  terminator     rrnB T1 terminator: Escherichia coli rrnB; transcription terminator T1 from the E. coli rrnB gene
    349..376     +  terminator     rrnB T2 terminator: transcription terminator T2 from the E. coli rrnB gene
    395..486     +  promoter       AmpR promoter: bla
    487..1347    +  CDS            AmpR: β-lactamase; bla; confers resistance to ampicillin, carbenicillin, and related antibiotics
   1389..1493    +  rep_origin     f1 ori (fragment) (sequence withheld): f1 bacteriophage origin of replication; arrow indicates direction of (+) strand synthesis
   1509..1658    +  promoter       sacB promoter (fragment): sacR; sacB promoter and control region
   1659..3080    +  CDS            SacB: secreted levansucrase that renders bacterial growth sensitive to sucrose; Bacillus subtilis sacB; negative selection marker
   3129..3717    +  rep_origin     ori: high-copy-number ColE1/pMB1/pBR322/pUC origin of replication
   3903..3954    -  misc_feature   bom (fragment): basis of mobility region from pBR322
   4070..4110    -  CDS            rop (fragment): Rop protein, which maintains plasmids at low copy number; rop
   4109..4296    -  CDS            TcR (fragment): tetracycline efflux protein; tet; confers resistance to tetracycline
   4306..4324    +  promoter       tet promoter (fragment): E. coli promoter for tetracycline efflux protein gene
   4414..5292    -  CDS            araC: L-arabinose regulatory protein; araC
   5319..5603    +  promoter       araBAD promoter: araBAD; promoter of the L-arabinose operon of E. coli; the araC regulatory gene is transcribed in the opposite direction (Guzman et al., 1995)
   5642..6423    +  CDS            Beta (fragment): single-stranded DNA binding recombinase in the λ Red system; bet; mediates pairing of a single-stranded DNA with a complementary target
   6444..7277    +  CDS            dam: DMA_ECOLI - Experimental evidence at protein level: Swiss-Prot protein existence level 1. Methylates DNA within the sequence GATC and protects the DNA from cleavage by the restriction endonuclease MboI. Although it shares sequence specificity with a number of type II restriction endonucleases and methylases, it is thought to act in postreplication mismatch repair rather than as a part of a restriction modification system. May also play a role in DNA replication. From Escherichia coli (strain K12).
>Addgene plasmid #79968 | pMA7-SacB | depositor full sequence | sequence record 149931 | pMA7-SacB sequence 7337 bps
CCTGATACAGATTAAATCAGAACGCAGAAGCGGTCTGATAAAACAGAATTTGCCTGGCGGCAGTAGCGCG
GTGGTCCCACCTGACCCCATGCCGAACTCAGAAGTGAAACGCCGTAGCGCCGATGGTAGTGTGGGGTCTC
CCCATGCGAGAGTAGGGAACTGCCAGGCATCAAATAAAACGAAAGGCTCAGTCGAAAGACTGGGCCTTTC
GTTTTATCTGTTGTTTGTCGGTGAACGCTCTCCTGAGTAGGACAAATCCGCCGGGAGCGGATTTGAACGT
TGCGAAGCAACGGCCCGGAGGGTGGCGGGCAGGACGCCCGCCATAAACTGCCAGGCATCAAATTAAGCAG
AAGGCCATCCTGACGGATGGCCTTTTTGCGTTTCTACAAACTCTTTTGTTTATTTTTCTAAATACATTCA
AATATGTATCCGCTCATGAGACAATAACCCTGATAAATGCTTCAATAATATTGAAAAAGGAAGAGTATGA
GTATTCAACATTTCCGTGTCGCCCTTATTCCCTTTTTTGCGGCATTTTGCCTTCCTGTTTTTGCTCACCC
AGAAACGCTGGTGAAAGTAAAAGATGCTGAAGATCAGTTGGGTGCACGAGTGGGTTACATCGAACTGGAT
CTCAACAGCGGTAAGATCCTTGAGAGTTTTCGCCCCGAAGAACGTTTTCCAATGATGAGCACTTTTAAAG
TTCTGCTATGTGGCGCGGTATTATCCCGTGTTGACGCCGGGCAAGAGCAACTCGGTCGCCGCATACACTA
TTCTCAGAATGACTTGGTTGAGTACTCACCAGTCACAGAAAAGCATCTTACGGATGGCATGACAGTAAGA
GAATTATGCAGTGCTGCCATAACCATGAGTGATAACACTGCGGCCAACTTACTTCTGACAACGATCGGAG
GACCGAAGGAGCTAACCGCTTTTTTGCACAACATGGGGGATCATGTAACTCGCCTTGATCGTTGGGAACC
GGAGCTGAATGAAGCCATACCAAACGACGAGCGTGACACCACGATGCCTGTAGCAATGGCAACAACGTTG
CGCAAACTATTAACTGGCGAACTACTTACTCTAGCTTCCCGGCAACAATTAATAGACTGGATGGAGGCGG
ATAAAGTTGCAGGACCACTTCTGCGCTCGGCCCTTCCGGCTGGCTGGTTTATTGCTGATAAATCTGGAGC
CGGTGAGCGTGGGTCTCGCGGTATCATTGCAGCACTGGGGCCAGATGGTAAGCCCTCCCGTATCGTAGTT
ATCTACACGACGGGGAGTCAGGCAACTATGGATGAACGAAATAGACAGATCGCTGAGATAGGTGCCTCAC
TGATTAAGCATTGGTAACTGTCAGACCAAGTTTACTCATATATACTTTAGATTGATT
[106 nt withheld, positions 1388-1493]
TAGGGATAACAGGGTAATGTGTAAAGGGCAAAGTGTATACTTTGGCGTCACCCCTTACATATTTTAGGTC
TTTTTTTATTGTGCGTAACTAACTTGCCATCTTCAAACAGGAGGGCTGGAAGAAGCAGACCGCTAACACA
GTACATAAAAAAGGAGACATGAACGATGAACATCAAAAAGTTTGCAAAACAAGCAACAGTATTAACCTTT
ACTACCGCACTGCTGGCAGGAGGCGCAACTCAAGCGTTTGCGAAAGAAACGAACCAAAAGCCATATAAGG
AAACATACGGCATTTCCCATATTACACGCCATGATATGCTGCAAATCCCTGAACAGCAAAAAAATGAAAA
ATATCAAGTTCCTGAATTCGATTCGTCCACAATTAAAAATATCTCTTCTGCAAAAGGCCTGGACGTTTGG
GACAGCTGGCCATTACAAAACGCTGACGGCACTGTCGCAAACTATCACGGCTACCACATCGTCTTTGCAT
TAGCCGGAGATCCTAAAAATGCGGATGACACATCGATTTACATGTTCTATCAAAAAGTCGGCGAAACTTC
TATTGACAGCTGGAAAAACGCTGGCCGCGTCTTTAAAGACAGCGACAAATTCGATGCAAATGATTCTATC
CTAAAAGACCAAACACAAGAATGGTCAGGTTCAGCCACATTTACATCTGACGGAAAAATCCGTTTATTCT
ACACTGATTTCTCCGGTAAACATTACGGCAAACAAACACTGACAACTGCACAAGTTAACGTATCAGCATC
AGACAGCTCTTTGAACATCAACGGTGTAGAGGATTATAAATCAATCTTTGACGGTGACGGAAAAACGTAT
CAAAATGTACAGCAGTTCATCGATGAAGGCAACTACAGCTCAGGCGACAACCATACGCTGAGAGATCCTC
ACTACGTAGAAGATAAAGGCCACAAATACTTAGTATTTGAAGCAAACACTGGAACTGAAGATGGCTACCA
AGGCGAAGAATCTTTATTTAACAAAGCATACTATGGCAAAAGCACATCATTCTTCCGTCAAGAAAGTCAA
AAACTTCTGCAAAGCGATAAAAAACGCACGGCTGAGTTAGCAAACGGCGCTCTCGGTATGATTGAGCTAA
ACGATGATTACACACTGAAAAAAGTGATGAAACCGCTGATTGCATCTAACACAGTAACAGATGAAATTGA
ACGCGCGAACGTCTTTAAAATGAACGGCAAATGGTACCTGTTCACTGACTCCCGCGGATCAAAAATGACG
ATTGACGGCATTACGTCTAACGATATTTACATGCTTGGTTATGTTTCTAATTCTTTAACTGGCCCATACA
AGCCGCTGAACAAAACTGGCCTTGTGTTAAAAATGGATCTTGATCCTAACGATGTAACCTTTACTTACTC
ACACTTCGCTGTACCTCAAGCGAAAGGAAACAATGTCGTGATTACAAGCTATATGACAAACAGAGGATTC
TACGCAGACAAACAATCAACGTTTGCGCCAAGCTTCCTGCTGAACATCAAAGGCAAGAAAACATCTGTTG
TCAAAGACAGCATCCTTGAACAAGGACAATTAACAGTTAACAAATAATTCGTTCCACTGAGCGTCAGACC
CCGTAGAAAAGATCAAAGGATCTTCTTGAGATCCTTTTTTTCTGCGCGTAATCTGCTGCTTGCAAACAAA
AAAACCACCGCTACCAGCGGTGGTTTGTTTGCCGGATCAAGAGCTACCAACTCTTTTTCCGAAGGTAACT
GGCTTCAGCAGAGCGCAGATACCAAATACTGTCCTTCTAGTGTAGCCGTAGTTAGGCCACCACTTCAAGA
ACTCTGTAGCACCGCCTACATACCTCGCTCTGCTAATCCTGTTACCAGTGGCTGCTGCCAGTGGCGATAA
GTCGTGTCTTACCGGGTTGGACTCAAGACGATAGTTACCGGATAAGGCGCAGCGGTCGGGCTGAACGGGG
GGTTCGTGCACACAGCCCAGCTTGGAGCGAACGACCTACACCGAACTGAGATACCTACAGCGTGAGCTAT
GAGAAAGCGCCACGCTTCCCGAAGGGAGAAAGGCGGACAGGTATCCGGTAAGCGGCAGGGTCGGAACAGG
AGAGCGCACGAGGGAGCTTCCAGGGGGAAACGCCTGGTATCTTTATAGTCCTGTCGGGTTTCGCCACCTC
TGACTTGAGCGTCGATTTTTGTGATGCTCGTCAGGGGGGCGGAGCCTATGGAAAAACGCCAGCAACGCGG
CCTTTTTACGGTTCCTGGCCTTTTGCTGGCCTTTTGCTCACATGTTCTTTCCTGCGTTATCCCCTGATTC
TGTGGATAACCGTATTACCGCCTTTGAGTGAGCTGATACCGCTCGCCGCAGCCGAACGACCGAGCGCAGC
GAGTCAGTGAGCGAGGAAGCGGAAGAGCGCCTGATGCGGTATTTTCTCCTTACGCATCTGTGCGGTATTT
CACACCGCATAGGGTCATGGCTGCGCCCCGACACCCGCCAACACCCGCTGACGCGCCCTGACGGGCTTGT
CTGCTCCCGGCATCCGCTTACAGACAAGCTGTGACCGTCTCCGGGAGCTGCATGTGTCAGAGGTTTTCAC
CGTCATCACCGAAACGCGCGAGGCAGCAAGGAGATGGCGCCCAACAGTCCCCCGGCCACGGGGCCTGCCA
CCATACCCACGCCGAAACAAGCGCTCATGAGCCCGAAGTGGCGAGCCCGATCTTCCCCATCGGTGATGTC
GGCGATATAGGCGCCAGCAACCGCACCTGTGGCGCCGGTGATGCCGGCCACGATGCGTCCGGCGTAGAGG
ATCTGCTCATGTTTGACAGCTTATCATCGATGCATAATGTGCCTGTCAAATGGACGAAGCAGGGATTCTG
CAAACCCTATGCTACTCCGTCAAGCCGTCAATTGTCTGATTCGTTACCAATTATGACAACTTGACGGCTA
CATCATTCACTTTTTCTTCACAACCGGCACGGAACTCGCTCGGGCTGGCCCCGGTGCATTTTTTAAATAC
CCGCGAGAAATAGAGTTGATCGTCAAAACCAACATTGCGACCGACGGTGGCGATAGGCATCCGGGTGGTG
CTCAAAAGCAGCTTCGCCTGGCTGATACGTTGGTCCTCGCGCCAGCTTAAGACGCTAATCCCTAACTGCT
GGCGGAAAAGATGTGACAGACGCGACGGCGACAAGCAAACATGCTGTGCGACGCTGGCGATATCAAAATT
GCTGTCTGCCAGGTGATCGCTGATGTACTGACAAGCCTCGCGTACCCGATTATCCATCGGTGGATGGAGC
GACTCGTTAATCGCTTCCATGCGCCGCAGTAACAATTGCTCAAGCAGATTTATCGCCAGCAGCTCCGAAT
AGCGCCCTTCCCCTTGCCCGGCGTTAATGATTTGCCCAAACAGGTCGCTGAAATGCGGCTGGTGCGCTTC
ATCCGGGCGAAAGAACCCCGTATTGGCAAATATTGACGGCCAGTTAAGCCATTCATGCCAGTAGGCGCGC
GGACGAAAGTAAACCCACTGGTGATACCATTCGCGAGCCTCCGGATGACGACCGTAGTGATGAATCTCTC
CTGGCGGGAACAGCAAAATATCACCCGGTCGGCAAACAAATTCTCGTCCCTGATTTTTCACCACCCCCTG
ACCGCGAATGGTGAGATTGAGAATATAACCTTTCATTCCCAGCGGTCGGTCGATAAAAAAATCGAGATAA
CCGTTGGCCTCAATCGGCGTTAAACCCGCCACCAGATGGGCATTAAACGAGTATCCCGGCAGCAGGGGAT
CATTTTGCGCTTCAGCCATACTTTTCATACTCCCGCCATTCAGAGAAGAAACCAATTGTCCATATTGCAT
CAGACATTGCCGTCACTGCGTCTTTTACTGGCTCTTCTCGCTAACCAAACCGGTAACCCCGCTTATTAAA
AGCATTCTGTAACAAAGCGGGACCAAAGCCATGACAAAAACGCGTAACAAAAGTGTCTATAATCACGGCA
GAAAAGTCCACATTGATTATTTGCACGGCGTCACACTTTGCTATGCCATAGCATTTTTATCCATAAGATT
AGCGGATCCTACCTGACGCTTTTTATCGCAACTCTCTACTGTTTCTCCATACCCGTTTTTTTGGGCTAGC
AGGAGGAATTCACCATGGGTACTGCACTCGCAACGCTGGCTGGGAAGCTGGCTGAACGTGTCGGCATGGA
TTCTGTCGACCCACAGGAACTGATCACCACTCTTCGCCAGACGGCATTTAAAGGTGATGCCAGCGATGCG
CAGTTCATCGCATTACTGATCGTTGCCAACCAGTACGGCCTTAATCCGTGGACGAAAGAAATTTACGCCT
TTCCTGATAAGCAGAATGGCATCGTTCCGGTGGTGGGCGTTGATGGCTGGTCCCGCATCATCAATGAAAA
CCAGCAGTTTGATGGCATGGACTTTGAGCAGGACAATGAATCCTGTACATGCCGGATTTACCGCAAGGAC
CGTAATCATCCGATCTGCGTTACCGAATGGATGGATGAATGCCGCCGCGAACCATTCAAAACTCGCGAAG
GCAGAGAAATCACGGGGCCGTGGCAGTCGCATCCCAAACGGATGTTACGTCATAAAGCCATGATTCAGTG
TGCCCGTCTGGCCTTCGGATTTGCTGGTATCTATGACAAGGATGAAGCCGAGCGCATTGTCGAAAATACT
GCATACACTGCAGAACGTCAGCCGGAACGCGACATCACTCCGGTTAACGATGAAACCATGCAGGAGATTA
ACACTCTGCTGATCGCCCTGGATAAAACATGGGATGACGACTTATTGCCGCTCTGTTCCCAGATATTTCG
CCGCGACATTCGTGCATCGTCAGAACTGACACAGGCCGAAGCAGTAAAAGCTCTTGGATTCCTGAAACAG
AAAGCCGCAGAGCAGAAGGTGGCAGCATGAAGTCGGTGTGGAGTGAAACGATGAAGAAAAATCGCGCTTT
TTTGAAGTGGGCAGGGGGCAAGTATCCCCTGCTTGATGATATTAAACGGCATTTGCCCAAGGGCGAATGT
CTGGTTGAGCCTTTTGTAGGTGCCGGGTCGGTGTTTCTCAACACCGACTTTTCTCGTTATATCCTTGCCG
ATATCAATAGCGACCTGATCAGTCTCTATAACATTGTGAAGATGCGTACTGATGAGTACGTACAGGCCGC
ACGCGAGCTGTTTGTTCCCGAAACAAATTGCGCCGAGGTTTACTATCAGTTCCGCGAAGAGTTCAACAAA
AGCCAGGATCCGTTCCGTCGGGCGGTACTGTTTTTATATTTGAACCGCTACGGTTACAACGGCCTGTGTC
GTTACAATCTGCGCGGTGAGTTTAACGTGCCGTTCGGCCGCTACAAAAAACCCTATTTCCCGGAAGCAGA
GTTGTATCACTTCGCTGAAAAAGCGCAGAATGCCTTTTTCTATTGTGAGTCTTACGCCGATAGCATGGCG
CGCGCAGATGATGCATCCGTCGTCTATTGCGATCCGCCTTATGCACCGCTGTCTGCGACCGCCAACTTTA
CGGCGTATCACACAAACAGTTTTACGCTTGAACAACAAGCGCATCTGGCGGAGATCGCCGAAGGTCTGGT
TGAGCGCCATATTCCAGTGCTGATCTCCAATCACGATACGATGTTAACGCGTGAGTGGTATCAGCGCGCA
AAATTGCATGTCGTCAAAGTTCGACGCAGTATAAGCAGCAACGGCGGCACACGTAAAAAGGTGGACGAAC
TGCTGGCTTTGTACAAACCAGGAGTCGTTTCACCCGCGAAAAAATAATAAGCTTGGCTGTTTTGGCGGAT
GAGAGAAGATTTTCAGCCTGATACAGATTAAATC
