>Addgene plasmid #79968 | pMA7-SacB | addgene partial sequence | sequence record 157845 | sacB-N 5'-ggatctctcagcgtatggttg-3'
ACTGCTGTACATTTTGATACGTTTTTCCGTCACCGTCAAAGATTGATTTATAATCCTCTACACCGTTGAT
GTTCAAAGAGCTGTCTGATGCTGATACGTTAACTTGTGCAGTTGTCAGTGTTTGTTTGCCGTAATGTTTA
CCGGAGAAATCAGTGTAGAATAAACGGATTTTTCCGTCAGATGTAAATGTGGCTGAACCTGACCATTCTT
GTGTTTGGTCTTTTAGGATAGAATCATTTGCATCGAATTTGTCGCTGTCTTTAAAGACGCGGCCAGCGTT
TTTCCAGCTGTCAATAGAAGTTTCGCCGACTTTTTGATAGAACATGTAAATCGATGTGTCATCCGCATTT
TTAGGATCTCCGGCTAATGCAAAGACGATGTGGTAGCCGTGATAGTTTGCGACAGTGCCGTCAGCGTTTT
GTAATGGCCAGCTGTCCCAAACGTCCAGGCCTTTTGCAGAAGAGATATTTTTAATTGTGGACGAATCGAA
CTCAGGAACTTGATATTTTTCATTTTTTTGCTGTTCAGGGATTTGCAGCATATCATGGCGTGTAATATGG
GAAATGCCGTATGTTTCCTTATATGGCTTTTGGTTCGTTTCTTTCGCAAACGCTTGAGTTGCGCCTCCTG
CCAGCAGTGCGGTAGTAAAGGTTAATACTGTTGCTTGTTTTGCAAACTTTTTGATGTTCATCGTTCATGT
CTCCTTTTTTATGTACTGTGTTAGCGGTCTGCTTCTTCCAGCCCTCCTGTTTGAAGATGGCA
