>Addgene plasmid #79968 | pMA7-SacB | addgene partial sequence | sequence record 157846 | pTrcHis-R 5'-cttctgcgttctgatttaatctg-3'
AGCTTATTATTTTTTCGCGGGTGAAACGACTCCTGGTTTGTACAAAGCCAGCAGTTCGTCCACCTTTTTA
CGTGTGCCGCCGTTGCTGCTTATACTGCGTCGAACTTTGACGACATGCAATTTTGCGCGCTGATACCACT
CACGCGTTAACATCGTATCGTGATTGGAGATCAGCACTGGAATATGGCGCTCAACCAGACCTTCGGCGAT
CTCCGCCAGATGCGCTTGTTGTTCAAGCGTAAAACTGTTTGTGTGATACGCCGTAAAGTTGGCGGTCGCA
GACAGCGGTGCATAAGGCGGATCGCAATAGACGACGGATGCATCATCTGCGCGCGCCATGCTATCGGCGT
AAGACTCACAATAGAAAAAGGCATTCTGCGCTTTTTCAGCGAAGTGATACAACTCTGCTTCCGGGAAATA
GGGTTTTTTGTAGCGGCCGAACGGCACGTTAAACTCACCGCGCAGATTGTAACGACACAGGCCGTTGTAA
CCGTAGCGGTTCAAATATAAAAACAGTACCGCCCGACGGAACGGATCCTGGCTTTTGTTGAACTCTTCGC
GGAACTGATAGTAAACCTCGGCGCAATTTGTTTCGGGAACAAACAGCTCGCGTGCGGCCTGTACGTACTC
ATCAGTACGCATCTTCACAATGTTATAGAGACTGATCAGGTCGCTATTGATATCGGCAAGGATATAACGA
GAAAAGTCGGTGTTGAGAAACACCGACCCGGCACCTACAAAAGGCTCAACCAGACATTCGCCCTTGGGCA
AATGCCGTTTAATATCATCAAGCAGGGGATACTTGCCCCCTGCC
