>Addgene plasmid #79968 | pMA7-SacB | addgene partial sequence | sequence record 157848 | pBAD-F 5'-ATGCCATAGCATTTTTATCC-3'
ACTCTCTACTGTTTCTCCATACCCGTTTTTTTGGGCTAGCAGGAGGAATTCACCATGGGTACTGCACTCG
CAACGCTGGCTGGGAAGCTGGCTGAACGTGTCGGCATGGATTCTGTCGACCCACAGGAACTGATCACCAC
TCTTCGCCAGACGGCATTTAAAGGTGATGCCAGCGATGCGCAGTTCATCGCATTACTGATCGTTGCCAAC
CAGTACGGCCTTAATCCGTGGACGAAAGAAATTTACGCCTTTCCTGATAAGCAGAATGGCATCGTTCCGG
TGGTGGGCGTTGATGGCTGGTCCCGCATCATCAATGAAAACCAGCAGTTTGATGGCATGGACTTTGAGCA
GGACAATGAATCCTGTACATGCCGGATTTACCGCAAGGACCGTAATCATCCGATCTGCGTTACCGAATGG
ATGGATGAATGCCGCCGCGAACCATTCAAAACTCGCGAAGGCAGAGAAATCACGGGGCCGTGGCAGTCGC
ATCCCAAACGGATGTTACGTCATAAAGCCATGATTCAGTGTGCCCGTCTGGCCTTCGGATTTGCTGGTAT
CTATGACAAGGATGAAGCCGAGCGCATTGTCGAAAATACTGCATACACTGCAGAACGTCAGCCGGAACGC
GACATCACTCCGGTTAACGATGAAACCATGCAGGAGATTAACACTCTGCTGATCGCCCTGGATAAAACAT
GG
